>Addgene plasmid #100570 | hgRNA-A21_pLKO-Puro | addgene full sequence | sequence record 192148 | Addgene NGS Result
TGTAGTCTTATGCAATACTCTTGTAGTCTTGCAACATGGTAACGATGAGTTAGCAACATGCCTTACAAGG
AGAGAAAAAGCACCGTGCATGCCGATTGGTGGAAGTAAGGTGGTACGATCGTGCCTTATTAGGAAGGCAA
CAGACGGGTCTGACATGGATTGGACGAACCACTGAATTGCCGCATTGCAGAGATATTGTATTTAAGTGCC
TAGCTCGATACATAAACGGGTCTCTCTGGTTAGACCAGATCTGAGCCTGGGAGCTCTCTGGCTAACTAGG
GAACCCACTGCTTAAGCCTCAATAAAGCTTGCCTTGAGTGCTTCAAGTAGTGTGTGCCCGTCTGTTGTGT
GACTCTGGTAACTAGAGATCCCTCAGACCCTTTTAGTCAGTGTGGAAAATCTCTAGCAGTGGCGCCCGAA
CAGGGACTTGAAAGCGAAAGGGAAACCAGAGGAGCTCTCTCGACGCAGGACTCGGCTTGCTGAAGCGCGC
ACGGCAAGAGGCGAGGGGCGGCGACTGGTGAGTACGCCAAAAATTTTGACTAGCGGAGGCTAGAAGGAGA
GAGATGGGTGCGAGAGCGTCAGTATTAAGCGGGGGAGAATTAGATCGCGATGGGAAAAAATTCGGTTAAG
GCCAGGGGGAAAGAAAAAATATAAATTAAAACATATAGTATGGGCAAGCAGGGAGCTAGAACGATTCGCA
GTTAATCCTGGCCTGTTAGAAACATCAGAAGGCTGTAGACAAATACTGGGACAGCTACAACCATCCCTTC
AGACAGGATCAGAAGAACTTAGATCATTATATAATACAGTAGCAACCCTCTATTGTGTGCATCAAAGGAT
AGAGATAAAAGACACCAAGGAAGCTTTAGACAAGATAGAGGAAGAGCAAAACAAAAGTAAGACCACCGCA
CAGCAAGCGGCCGCTGATCTTCAGACCTGGAGGAGGAGATATGAGGGACAATTGGAGAAGTGAATTATAT
AAATATAAAGTAGTAAAAATTGAACCATTAGGAGTAGCACCCACCAAGGCAAAGAGAAGAGTGGTGCAGA
GAGAAAAAAGAGCAGTGGGAATAGGAGCTTTGTTCCTTGGGTTCTTGGGAGCAGCAGGAAGCACTATGGG
CGCAGCGTCAATGACGCTGACGGTACAGGCCAGACAATTATTGTCTGGTATAGTGCAGCAGCAGAACAAT
TTGCTGAGGGCTATTGAGGCGCAACAGCATCTGTTGCAACTCACAGTCTGGGGCATCAAGCAGCTCCAGG
CAAGAATCCTGGCTGTGGAAAGATACCTAAAGGATCAACAGCTCCTGGGGATTTGGGGTTGCTCTGGAAA
ACTCATTTGCACCACTGCTGTGCCTTGGAATGCTAGTTGGAGTAATAAATCTCTGGAACAGATTTGGAAT
CACACGACCTGGATGGAGTGGGACAGAGAAATTAACAATTACACAAGCTTAATACACTCCTTAATTGAAG
AATCGCAAAACCAGCAAGAAAAGAATGAACAAGAATTATTGGAATTAGATAAATGGGCAAGTTTGTGGAA
TTGGTTTAACATAACAAATTGGCTGTGGTATATAAAATTATTCATAATGATAGTAGGAGGCTTGGTAGGT
TTAAGAATAGTTTTTGCTGTACTTTCTATAGTGAATAGAGTTAGGCAGGGATATTCACCATTATCGTTTC
AGACCCACCTCCCAACCCCGAGGGGACCCGACAGGCCCGAAGGAATAGAAGAAGAAGGTGGAGAGAGAGA
CAGAGACAGATCCATTCGATTAGTGAACGGATCTCGACGGTATCGATCACGAGACTAGCCTCGAGCGGCC
GCCCCCTTCACCGAGGGCCTATTTCCCATGATTCCTTCATATTTGCATATACGATACAAGGCTGTTAGAG
AGATAATTGGAATTAATTTGACTGTAAACACAAAGATATTAGTACAAAATACGTGACGTAGAAAGTAATA
ATTTCTTGGGTAGTTTGCAGTTTTAAAATTATGTTTTAAAATGGACTATCATATGCTTACCGTAACTTGA
AAGTATTTCGATTTCTTGGCTTTATATATCTTGTGGAAAGGACGAAACACCGGTCCCCTCCACCCCACAG
TGGGGTTAGAGCTAGAAATAGCAAGTTAACCTAAGGCTAGTCCGTTATCAACTTGAAAAAGTGGCACCGA
GTCGGTGCTTTTTTTGAATTCTCGACCTCGAGACAAATGGCAGTATTCATCCACAATTTTAAAAGAAAAG
GGGGGATTGGGGGGTACAGTGCAGGGGAAAGAATAGTAGACATAATAGCAACAGACATACAAACTAAAGA
ATTACAAAAACAAATTACAAAAATTCAAAATTTTCGGGTTTATTACAGGGACAGCAGAGATCCACTTTGG
CCGCGGCTCGAGGGGGTTGGGGTTGCGCCTTTTCCAAGGCAGCCCTGGGTTTGCGCAGGGACGCGGCTGC
TCTGGGCGTGGTTCCGGGAAACGCAGCGGCGCCGACCCTGGGTCTCGCACATTCTTCACGTCCGTTCGCA
GCGTCACCCGGATCTTCGCCGCTACCCTTGTGGGCCCCCCGGCGACGCTTCCTGCTCCGCCCCTAAGTCG
GGAAGGTTCCTTGCGGTTCGCGGCGTGCCGGACGTGACAAACGGAAGCCGCACGTCTCACTAGTACCCTC
GCAGACGGACAGCGCCAGGGAGCAATGGCAGCGCGCCGACCGCGATGGGCTGTGGCCAATAGCGGCTGCT
CAGCAGGGCGCGCCGAGAGCAGCGGCCGGGAAGGGGCGGTGCGGGAGGCGGGGTGTGGGGCGGTAGTGTG
GGCCCTGTTCCTGCCCGCGCGGTGTTCCGCATTCTGCAAGCCTCCGGAGCGCACGTCGGCAGTCGGCTCC
CTCGTTGACCGAATCACCGACCTCTCTCCCCAGGGGGATCCACCGGAGCTTACCATGACCGAGTACAAGC
CCACGGTGCGCCTCGCCACCCGCGACGACGTCCCCAGGGCCGTACGCACCCTCGCCGCCGCGTTCGCCGA
CTACCCCGCCACGCGCCACACCGTCGATCCGGACCGCCACATCGAGCGGGTCACCGAGCTGCAAGAACTC
TTCCTCACGCGCGTCGGGCTCGACATCGGCAAGGTGTGGGTCGCGGACGACGGCGCCGCGGTGGCGGTCT
GGACCACGCCGGAGAGCGTCGAAGCGGGGGCGGTGTTCGCCGAGATCGGCCCGCGCATGGCCGAGTTGAG
CGGTTCCCGGCTGGCCGCGCAGCAACAGATGGAAGGCCTCCTGGCGCCGCACCGGCCCAAGGAGCCCGCG
TGGTTCCTGGCCACCGTCGGCGTCTCGCCCGACCACCAGGGCAAGGGTCTGGGCAGCGCCGTCGTGCTCC
CCGGAGTGGAGGCGGCCGAGCGCGCCGGGGTGCCCGCCTTCCTGGAGACCTCCGCGCCCCGCAACCTCCC
CTTCTACGAGCGGCTCGGCTTCACCGTCACCGCCGACGTCGAGGTGCCCGAAGGACCGCGCACCTGGTGC
ATGACCCGCAAGCCCGGTGCCTGACGCCCGCCCCACGACCCGCAGCGCCCGACCGAAAGGAGCGCACGAC
CCCATGCATCGGTACCTTTAAGACCAATGACTTACAAGGCAGCTGTAGATCTTAGCCACTTTTTAAAAGA
AAAGGGGGGACTGGAAGGGCTAATTCACTCCCAACGAAGACAAGATCTGCTTTTTGCTTGTACTGGGTCT
CTCTGGTTAGACCAGATCTGAGCCTGGGAGCTCTCTGGCTAACTAGGGAACCCACTGCTTAAGCCTCAAT
AAAGCTTGCCTTGAGTGCTTCAAGTAGTGTGTGCCCGTCTGTTGTGTGACTCTGGTAACTAGAGATCCCT
CAGACCCTTTTAGTCAGTGTGGAAAATCTCTAGCAGTAGTAGTTCATGTCATCTTATTATTCAGTATTTA
TAACTTGCAAAGAAATGAATATCAGAGAGTGAGAGGAACTTGTTTATTGCAGCTTATAATGGTTACAAAT
AAAGCAATAGCATCACAAATTTCACAAATAAAGCATTTTTTTCACTGCATTCTAGTTGTGGTTTGTCCAA
ACTCATCAATGTATCTTATCATGTCTGGCTCTAGCTATCCCGCCCCTAACTCCGCCCATCCCGCCCCTAA
CTCCGCCCAGTTCCGCCCATTCTCCGCCCCATGGCTGACTAATTTTTTTTATTTATGCAGAGGCCGAGGC
CGCCTCGGCCTCTGAGCTATTCCAGAAGTAGTGAGGAGGCTTTTTTGGAGGCCTAGGGACGTACCCAATT
CGCCCTATAGTGAGTCGTATTACGCGCGCTCACTGGCCGTCGTTTTACAACGTCGTGACTGGGAAAACCC
TGGCGTTACCCAACTTAATCGCCTTGCAGCACATCCCCCTTTCGCCAGCTGGCGTAATAGCGAAGAGGCC
CGCACCGATCGCCCTTCCCAACAGTTGCGCAGCCTGAATGGCGAATGGG
[124 nt withheld, positions 4460-4583]
C
[91 nt withheld, positions 4585-4675]
A
[49 nt withheld, positions 4677-4725]
CCTTTGACGTTGGAGTCCACGTTCTTT
[37 nt withheld, positions 4753-4789]
ACCCTATCTCGGTCTATTCTTTTGATTTATAAGGGATTTTGCCGATTTCGGCCTATTGGTTAAAAAATGA
GCTGATTTAACAAAAATTTAACGCGAATTTTAACAAAATATTAACGCTTACAATTTAGGTGGCACTTTTC
GGGGAAATGTGCGCGGAACCCCTATTTGTTTATTTTTCTAAATACATTCAAATATGTATCCGCTCATGAG
ACAATAACCCTGATAAATGCTTCAATAATATTGAAAAAGGAAGAGTATGAGTATTCAACATTTCCGTGTC
GCCCTTATTCCCTTTTTTGCGGCATTTTGCCTTCCTGTTTTTGCTCACCCAGAAACGCTGGTGAAAGTAA
AAGATGCTGAAGATCAGTTGGGTGCACGAGTGGGTTACATCGAACTGGATCTCAACAGCGGTAAGATCCT
TGAGAGTTTTCGCCCCGAAGAACGTTTTCCAATGATGAGCACTTTTAAAGTTCTGCTATGTGGCGCGGTA
TTATCCCGTATTGACGCCGGGCAAGAGCAACTCGGTCGCCGCATACACTATTCTCAGAATGACTTGGTTG
AGTACTCACCAGTCACAGAAAAGCATCTTACGGATGGCATGACAGTAAGAGAATTATGCAGTGCTGCCAT
AACCATGAGTGATAACACTGCGGCCAACTTACTTCTGACAACGATCGGAGGACCGAAGGAGCTAACCGCT
TTTTTGCACAACATGGGGGATCATGTAACTCGCCTTGATCGTTGGGAACCGGAGCTGAATGAAGCCATAC
CAAACGACGAGCGTGACACCACGATGCCTGTAGCAATGGCAACAACGTTGCGCAAACTATTAACTGGCGA
ACTACTTACTCTAGCTTCCCGGCAACAATTAATAGACTGGATGGAGGCGGATAAAGTTGCAGGACCACTT
CTGCGCTCGGCCCTTCCGGCTGGCTGGTTTATTGCTGATAAATCTGGAGCCGGTGAGCGTGGGTCTCGCG
GTATCATTGCAGCACTGGGGCCAGATGGTAAGCCCTCCCGTATCGTAGTTATCTACACGACGGGGAGTCA
GGCAACTATGGATGAACGAAATAGACAGATCGCTGAGATAGGTGCCTCACTGATTAAGCATTGGTAACTG
TCAGACCAAGTTTACTCATATATACTTTAGATTGATTTAAAACTTCATTTTTAATTTAAAAGGATCTAGG
TGAAGATCCTTTTTGATAATCTCATGACCAAAATCCCTTAACGTGAGTTTTCGTTCCACTGAGCGTCAGA
CCCCGTAGAAAAGATCAAAGGATCTTCTTGAGATCCTTTTTTTCTGCGCGTAATCTGCTGCTTGCAAACA
AAAAAACCACCGCTACCAGCGGTGGTTTGTTTGCCGGATCAAGAGCTACCAACTCTTTTTCCGAAGGTAA
CTGGCTTCAGCAGAGCGCAGATACCAAATACTGTTCTTCTAGTGTAGCCGTAGTTAGGCCACCACTTCAA
GAACTCTGTAGCACCGCCTACATACCTCGCTCTGCTAATCCTGTTACCAGTGGCTGCTGCCAGTGGCGAT
AAGTCGTGTCTTACCGGGTTGGACTCAAGACGATAGTTACCGGATAAGGCGCAGCGGTCGGGCTGAACGG
GGGGTTCGTGCACACAGCCCAGCTTGGAGCGAACGACCTACACCGAACTGAGATACCTACAGCGTGAGCT
ATGAGAAAGCGCCACGCTTCCCGAAGGGAGAAAGGCGGACAGGTATCCGGTAAGCGGCAGGGTCGGAACA
GGAGAGCGCACGAGGGAGCTTCCAGGGGGAAACGCCTGGTATCTTTATAGTCCTGTCGGGTTTCGCCACC
TCTGACTTGAGCGTCGATTTTTGTGATGCTCGTCAGGGGGGCGGAGCCTATGGAAAAACGCCAGCAACGC
GGCCTTTTTACGGTTCCTGGCCTTTTGCTGGCCTTTTGCTCACATGTTCTTTCCTGCGTTATCCCCTGAT
TCTGTGGATAACCGTATTACCGCCTTTGAGTGAGCTGATACCGCTCGCCGCAGCCGAACGACCGAGCGCA
GCGAGTCAGTGAGCGAGGAAGCGGAAGAGCGCCCAATACGCAAACCGCCTCTCCCCGCGCGTTGGCCGAT
TCATTAATGCAGCTGGCACGACAGGTTTCCCGACTGGAAAGCGGGCAGTGAGCGCAACGCAATTAATGTG
AGTTAGCTCACTCATTAGGCACCCCAGGCTTTACACTTTATGCTTCCGGCTCGTATGTTGTGTGGAATTG
TGAGCGGATAACAATTTCACACAGGAAACAGCTATGACCATGATTACGCCAAGCGCGCAATTAACCCTCA
CTAAAGGGAACAAAAGCTGGAGCTGCAAGCTTAA
Features (pLannotate 1.2.2; 26 found; start..end, strand, type, name):
      1..227     +  promoter       RSV promoter: Rous sarcoma virus enhancer/promoter
    228..408     +  LTR            5' LTR (truncated): truncated 5' long terminal repeat (LTR) from HIV-1
    455..580     +  misc_feature   HIV-1 Ψ: packaging signal of human immunodeficiency virus type 1
    564..927     +  CDS            HIV-1 gag (fragment): gag protein from human immunodeficiency virus 1; gag
   1073..1306    +  misc_feature   RRE: The Rev response element (RRE) of HIV-1 allows for Rev-dependent mRNA export from the nucleus to the cytoplasm.
   1683..1783    +  CDS            Rev (fragment): human immunodeficiency virus 1 (HIV-1) Rev protein; rev; enhances nuclear export of unspliced and incompletely spliced viral mRNAs
   1833..2073    +  promoter       U6 promoter: RNA polymerase III promoter for human U6 snRNA
   2106..2178    +  misc_RNA       gRNA scaffold: guide RNA scaffold for the Streptococcus pyogenes CRISPR/Cas9 system
   2227..2344    +  misc_feature   cPPT/CTS: central polypurine tract and central termination sequence of HIV-1
   2393..2903    +  promoter       hPGK promoter: human phosphoglycerate kinase 1 promoter
   2925..3524    +  CDS            PuroR: puromycin N-acetyltransferase; pac from Streptomyces alboniger; confers resistance to puromycin
   3567..3650    +  CDS            nef (fragment): NEF_HV1Z2 - Experimental evidence at protein level: Swiss-Prot protein existence level 1. Extracellular Nef protein targets CD4(+) T-lymphocytes for apoptosis by interacting with CXCR4 surface receptors. From Human immunodeficiency virus type 1 group M subtype D (isolate Z2/CDC-Z34) (HIV-1).
   3652..3885    +  LTR            3' LTR (ΔU3): self-inactivating 3' long terminal repeat (LTR) from HIV-1
   3957..4078    +  polyA_signal   SV40 poly(A) signal: SV40 polyadenylation signal
   4118..4253    +  rep_origin     SV40 ori: SV40 origin of replication
   4274..4292    -  promoter       T7 promoter: promoter for bacteriophage T7 RNA polymerase
   4300..4455    +  CDS            lacZα (fragment): LacZα fragment of β-galactosidase; lacZ fragment
   4460..4888    +  rep_origin     f1 ori (sequence partly withheld): f1 bacteriophage origin of replication; arrow indicates direction of (+) strand synthesis
   4941..5045    +  promoter       AmpR promoter: bla
   5046..5906    +  CDS            AmpR: β-lactamase; bla; confers resistance to ampicillin, carbenicillin, and related antibiotics
   6077..6665    +  rep_origin     ori: high-copy-number ColE1/pMB1/pBR322/pUC origin of replication
   6848..6940    +  CDS            lacI (fragment): lac repressor; lacI; The lac repressor binds to the lac operator to inhibit transcription in E. coli. This inhibition can be relieved by adding lactose or isopropyl-β-D-thiogalactopyranoside (IPTG).
   6953..6974    +  protein_bind   CAP binding site: CAP binding activates transcription in the presence of cAMP. E. coli catabolite activator protein
   6989..7019    +  promoter       lac promoter: promoter for the E. coli lac operon
   7027..7043    +  protein_bind   lac operator: The lac repressor binds to the lac operator to inhibit transcription in E. coli. This inhibition can be relieved by adding lactose or isopropyl-β-D-thiogalactopyranoside (IPTG). lac repressor encoded by lacI
   7088..7106    +  promoter       T3 promoter: promoter for bacteriophage T3 RNA polymerase
