[The description below was written by a language model from this plasmid's Addgene catalogue record and pLannotate feature annotations shown in this document.]
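Description:
hgRNA-A21_pLKO-Puro is a 7,133 bp third-generation, self-inactivating HIV-1 lentiviral transfer plasmid that delivers a homing guide RNA (hgRNA-A21) into mammalian cells. The catalogue lists the backbone as pLKO.1 Hygro, but both the stated selectable marker and the feature table show a puromycin cassette, so the hygromycin marker of the parent appears to have been replaced. The viral portion begins with an RSV promoter fused to a truncated 5' LTR, which drives Tat-independent transcription of the genomic RNA in packaging cells. This is followed by the Ψ packaging signal with a gag fragment, the Rev response element for nuclear export of the unspliced genome, a cPPT/CTS element, and a ΔU3 3' LTR that inactivates the LTR promoter after integration. An SV40 poly(A) signal and SV40 ori lie downstream of the 3' LTR. In bacteria, the plasmid is maintained by a high-copy ColE1/pUC-type origin and AmpR (ampicillin selection). An f1 ori and residual lac, T7 and T3 cloning-vector elements are also present.

The payload consists of two units between the LTRs. A human U6 RNA polymerase III promoter drives the hgRNA, made up of a spacer and the Streptococcus pyogenes Cas9 guide scaffold. A human PGK promoter drives puromycin N-acetyltransferase for selection of transduced cells. In general, a homing guide RNA is engineered so that the Cas9 complex it forms cuts its own encoding locus, which accumulates diverse mutations that act as an evolving barcode. No Cas9 is annotated on this plasmid, so it must be supplied separately. The associated work concerns rapidly evolving CRISPR barcodes, consistent with use in cell tagging and lineage recording.
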