Addgene plasmid #100570: hgRNA-A21_pLKO-Puro
Purpose: hgRNA-A21 in a lentiviral backbone with puromycin resistance
Depositing lab: George Church. Depositing organization: Harvard Medical School. Publication: Rapidly evolving homing CRISPR barcodes. Kalhor R, Mali P, Church GM. Nat Methods. 2017 Feb;14(2):195-200. doi: 10.1038/nmeth.4108. Epub 2016 Dec 5. PubMed 27918539.
Backbone
  Vector backbone: pLKO.1 Hygro
  Total vector size (bp): 7133
  Vector type: Mammalian Expression, Lentiviral, CRISPR, Synthetic Biology
  Selectable markers: Puromycin
Growth in bacteria
  Bacterial resistance: Ampicillin, 100 μg/mL
  Growth temperature: 30°C
  Growth strain: NEB Stable
  Copy number: Unknown
Gene/Insert
  Gene/Insert name: hgRNA-A21
  gRNA/shRNA sequence: GTCCCCTCCACCCCACAGTG
Terms and licenses: Academic/Nonprofit Terms; Industry Terms: Not Available to Industry
How to cite: hgRNA-A21_pLKO-Puro was a gift from George Church (Addgene plasmid # 100570 ; http://n2t.net/addgene:100570 ; RRID:Addgene_100570)
